>Addgene plasmid #201627 | LENTICRISPR-TPI1_sgRNA2 | addgene full sequence | sequence record 396623 | Addgene NGS Result
TGATGCGGTTTTGGCAGTACATCAATGGGCGTGGATAGCGGTTTGACTCACGGGGATTTCCAAGTCTCCA
CCCCATTGACGTCAATGGGAGTTTGTTTTGGCACCAAAATCAACGGGACTTTCCAAAATGTCGTAACAAC
TCCGCCCCATTGACGCAAATGGGCGGTAGGCGTGTACGGTGGGAGGTCTATATAAGCAGCGCGTTTTGCC
TGTACTGGGTCTCTCTGGTTAGACCAGATCTGAGCCTGGGAGCTCTCTGGCTAACTAGGGAACCCACTGC
TTAAGCCTCAATAAAGCTTGCCTTGAGTGCTTCAAGTAGTGTGTGCCCGTCTGTTGTGTGACTCTGGTAA
CTAGAGATCCCTCAGACCCTTTTAGTCAGTGTGGAAAATCTCTAGCAGTGGCGCCCGAACAGGGACTTGA
AAGCGAAAGGGAAACCAGAGGAGCTCTCTCGACGCAGGACTCGGCTTGCTGAAGCGCGCACGGCAAGAGG
CGAGGGGCGGCGACTGGTGAGTACGCCAAAAATTTTGACTAGCGGAGGCTAGAAGGAGAGAGATGGGTGC
GAGAGCGTCAGTATTAAGCGGGGGAGAATTAGATCGCGATGGGAAAAAATTCGGTTAAGGCCAGGGGGAA
AGAAAAAATATAAATTAAAACATATAGTATGGGCAAGCAGGGAGCTAGAACGATTCGCAGTTAATCCTGG
CCTGTTAGAAACATCAGAAGGCTGTAGACAAATACTGGGACAGCTACAACCATCCCTTCAGACAGGATCA
GAAGAACTTAGATCATTATATAATACAGTAGCAACCCTCTATTGTGTGCATCAAAGGATAGAGATAAAAG
ACACCAAGGAAGCTTTAGACAAGATAGAGGAAGAGCAAAACAAAAGTAAGACCACCGCACAGCAAGCGGC
CGCTGATCTTCAGACCTGGAGGAGGAGATATGAGGGACAATTGGAGAAGTGAATTATATAAATATAAAGT
AGTAAAAATTGAACCATTAGGAGTAGCACCCACCAAGGCAAAGAGAAGAGTGGTGCAGAGAGAAAAAAGA
GCAGTGGGAATAGGAGCTTTGTTCCTTGGGTTCTTGGGAGCAGCAGGAAGCACTATGGGCGCAGCGTCAA
TGACGCTGACGGTACAGGCCAGACAATTATTGTCTGGTATAGTGCAGCAGCAGAACAATTTGCTGAGGGC
TATTGAGGCGCAACAGCATCTGTTGCAACTCACAGTCTGGGGCATCAAGCAGCTCCAGGCAAGAATCCTG
GCTGTGGAAAGATACCTAAAGGATCAACAGCTCCTGGGGATTTGGGGTTGCTCTGGAAAACTCATTTGCA
CCACTGCTGTGCCTTGGAATGCTAGTTGGAGTAATAAATCTCTGGAACAGATTTGGAATCACACGACCTG
GATGGAGTGGGACAGAGAAATTAACAATTACACAAGCTTAATACACTCCTTAATTGAAGAATCGCAAAAC
CAGCAAGAAAAGAATGAACAAGAATTATTGGAATTAGATAAATGGGCAAGTTTGTGGAATTGGTTTAACA
TAACAAATTGGCTGTGGTATATAAAATTATTCATAATGATAGTAGGAGGCTTGGTAGGTTTAAGAATAGT
TTTTGCTGTACTTTCTATAGTGAATAGAGTTAGGCAGGGATATTCACCATTATCGTTTCAGACCCACCTC
CCAACCCCGAGGGGACCCGACAGGCCCGAAGGAATAGAAGAAGAAGGTGGAGAGAGAGACAGAGACAGAT
CCATTCGATTAGTGAACGGATCGGCACTGCGTGCGCCAATTCTGCAGACAAATGGCAGTATTCATCCACA
ATTTTAAAAGAAAAGGGGGGATTGGGGGGTACAGTGCAGGGGAAAGAATAGTAGACATAATAGCAACAGA
CATACAAACTAAAGAATTACAAAAACAAATTACAAAAATTCAAAATTTTCGGGTTTATTACAGGGACAGC
AGAGATCCAGTTTGGTTAATTAAGGTACCGAGGGCCTATTTCCCATGATTCCTTCATATTTGCATATACG
ATACAAGGCTGTTAGAGAGATAATTAGAATTAATTTGACTGTAAACACAAAGATATTAGTACAAAATACG
TGACGTAGAAAGTAATAATTTCTTGGGTAGTTTGCAGTTTTAAAATTATGTTTTAAAATGGACTATCATA
TGCTTACCGTAACTTGAAAGTATTTCGATTTCTTGGCTTTATATATCTTGTGGAAAGGACGAAACACCGT
GCCCCAGGACCACCCACGGTTTTAGAGCTAGAAATAGCAAGTTAAAATAAGGCTAGTCCGTTATCAACTT
GAAAAAGTGGCACCGAGTCGGTGCTTTTTTGAATTCGCTAGCTAGGTCTTGAAAGGAGTGGGAATTGGCT
CCGGTGCCCGTCAGTGGGCAGAGCGCACATCGCCCACAGTCCCCGAGAAGTTGGGGGGAGGGGTCGGCAA
TTGATCCGGTGCCTAGAGAAGGTGGCGCGGGGTAAACTGGGAAAGTGATGTCGTGTACTGGCTCCGCCTT
TTTCCCGAGGGTGGGGGAGAACCGTATATAAGTGCAGTAGTCGCCGTGAACGTTCTTTTTCGCAACGGGT
TTGCCGCCAGAACACAGGACCGGTTCTAGAGCGCTGCCACCATGGACAAGAAGTACAGCATCGGCCTGGA
CATCGGCACCAACTCTGTGGGCTGGGCCGTGATCACCGACGAGTACAAGGTGCCCAGCAAGAAATTCAAG
GTGCTGGGCAACACCGACCGGCACAGCATCAAGAAGAACCTGATCGGAGCCCTGCTGTTCGACAGCGGCG
AAACAGCCGAGGCCACCCGGCTGAAGAGAACCGCCAGAAGAAGATACACCAGACGGAAGAACCGGATCTG
CTATCTGCAAGAGATCTTCAGCAACGAGATGGCCAAGGTGGACGACAGCTTCTTCCACAGACTGGAAGAG
TCCTTCCTGGTGGAAGAGGATAAGAAGCACGAGCGGCACCCCATCTTCGGCAACATCGTGGACGAGGTGG
CCTACCACGAGAAGTACCCCACCATCTACCACCTGAGAAAGAAACTGGTGGACAGCACCGACAAGGCCGA
CCTGCGGCTGATCTATCTGGCCCTGGCCCACATGATCAAGTTCCGGGGCCACTTCCTGATCGAGGGCGAC
CTGAACCCCGACAACAGCGACGTGGACAAGCTGTTCATCCAGCTGGTGCAGACCTACAACCAGCTGTTCG
AGGAAAACCCCATCAACGCCAGCGGCGTGGACGCCAAGGCCATCCTGTCTGCCAGACTGAGCAAGAGCAG
ACGGCTGGAAAATCTGATCGCCCAGCTGCCCGGCGAGAAGAAGAATGGCCTGTTCGGAAACCTGATTGCC
CTGAGCCTGGGCCTGACCCCCAACTTCAAGAGCAACTTCGACCTGGCCGAGGATGCCAAACTGCAGCTGA
GCAAGGACACCTACGACGACGACCTGGACAACCTGCTGGCCCAGATCGGCGACCAGTACGCCGACCTGTT
TCTGGCCGCCAAGAACCTGTCCGACGCCATCCTGCTGAGCGACATCCTGAGAGTGAACACCGAGATCACC
AAGGCCCCCCTGAGCGCCTCTATGATCAAGAGATACGACGAGCACCACCAGGACCTGACCCTGCTGAAAG
CTCTCGTGCGGCAGCAGCTGCCTGAGAAGTACAAAGAGATTTTCTTCGACCAGAGCAAGAACGGCTACGC
CGGCTACATTGACGGCGGAGCCAGCCAGGAAGAGTTCTACAAGTTCATCAAGCCCATCCTGGAAAAGATG
GACGGCACCGAGGAACTGCTCGTGAAGCTGAACAGAGAGGACCTGCTGCGGAAGCAGCGGACCTTCGACA
ACGGCAGCATCCCCCACCAGATCCACCTGGGAGAGCTGCACGCCATTCTGCGGCGGCAGGAAGATTTTTA
CCCATTCCTGAAGGACAACCGGGAAAAGATCGAGAAGATCCTGACCTTCCGCATCCCCTACTACGTGGGC
CCTCTGGCCAGGGGAAACAGCAGATTCGCCTGGATGACCAGAAAGAGCGAGGAAACCATCACCCCCTGGA
ACTTCGAGGAAGTGGTGGACAAGGGCGCTTCCGCCCAGAGCTTCATCGAGCGGATGACCAACTTCGATAA
GAACCTGCCCAACGAGAAGGTGCTGCCCAAGCACAGCCTGCTGTACGAGTACTTCACCGTGTATAACGAG
CTGACCAAAGTGAAATACGTGACCGAGGGAATGAGAAAGCCCGCCTTCCTGAGCGGCGAGCAGAAAAAGG
CCATCGTGGACCTGCTGTTCAAGACCAACCGGAAAGTGACCGTGAAGCAGCTGAAAGAGGACTACTTCAA
GAAAATCGAGTGCTTCGACTCCGTGGAAATCTCCGGCGTGGAAGATCGGTTCAACGCCTCCCTGGGCACA
TACCACGATCTGCTGAAAATTATCAAGGACAAGGACTTCCTGGACAATGAGGAAAACGAGGACATTCTGG
AAGATATCGTGCTGACCCTGACACTGTTTGAGGACAGAGAGATGATCGAGGAACGGCTGAAAACCTATGC
CCACCTGTTCGACGACAAAGTGATGAAGCAGCTGAAGCGGCGGAGATACACCGGCTGGGGCAGGCTGAGC
CGGAAGCTGATCAACGGCATCCGGGACAAGCAGTCCGGCAAGACAATCCTGGATTTCCTGAAGTCCGACG
GCTTCGCCAACAGAAACTTCATGCAGCTGATCCACGACGACAGCCTGACCTTTAAAGAGGACATCCAGAA
AGCCCAGGTGTCCGGCCAGGGCGATAGCCTGCACGAGCACATTGCCAATCTGGCCGGCAGCCCCGCCATT
AAGAAGGGCATCCTGCAGACAGTGAAGGTGGTGGACGAGCTCGTGAAAGTGATGGGCCGGCACAAGCCCG
AGAACATCGTGATCGAAATGGCCAGAGAGAACCAGACCACCCAGAAGGGACAGAAGAACAGCCGCGAGAG
AATGAAGCGGATCGAAGAGGGCATCAAAGAGCTGGGCAGCCAGATCCTGAAAGAACACCCCGTGGAAAAC
ACCCAGCTGCAGAACGAGAAGCTGTACCTGTACTACCTGCAGAATGGGCGGGATATGTACGTGGACCAGG
AACTGGACATCAACCGGCTGTCCGACTACGATGTGGACCATATCGTGCCTCAGAGCTTTCTGAAGGACGA
CTCCATCGACAACAAGGTGCTGACCAGAAGCGACAAGAACCGGGGCAAGAGCGACAACGTGCCCTCCGAA
GAGGTCGTGAAGAAGATGAAGAACTACTGGCGGCAGCTGCTGAACGCCAAGCTGATTACCCAGAGAAAGT
TCGACAATCTGACCAAGGCCGAGAGAGGCGGCCTGAGCGAACTGGATAAGGCCGGCTTCATCAAGAGACA
GCTGGTGGAAACCCGGCAGATCACAAAGCACGTGGCACAGATCCTGGACTCCCGGATGAACACTAAGTAC
GACGAGAATGACAAGCTGATCCGGGAAGTGAAAGTGATCACCCTGAAGTCCAAGCTGGTGTCCGATTTCC
GGAAGGATTTCCAGTTTTACAAAGTGCGCGAGATCAACAACTACCACCACGCCCACGACGCCTACCTGAA
CGCCGTCGTGGGAACCGCCCTGATCAAAAAGTACCCTAAGCTGGAAAGCGAGTTCGTGTACGGCGACTAC
AAGGTGTACGACGTGCGGAAGATGATCGCCAAGAGCGAGCAGGAAATCGGCAAGGCTACCGCCAAGTACT
TCTTCTACAGCAACATCATGAACTTTTTCAAGACCGAGATTACCCTGGCCAACGGCGAGATCCGGAAGCG
GCCTCTGATCGAGACAAACGGCGAAACCGGGGAGATCGTGTGGGATAAGGGCCGGGATTTTGCCACCGTG
CGGAAAGTGCTGAGCATGCCCCAAGTGAATATCGTGAAAAAGACCGAGGTGCAGACAGGCGGCTTCAGCA
AAGAGTCTATCCTGCCCAAGAGGAACAGCGATAAGCTGATCGCCAGAAAGAAGGACTGGGACCCTAAGAA
GTACGGCGGCTTCGACAGCCCCACCGTGGCCTATTCTGTGCTGGTGGTGGCCAAAGTGGAAAAGGGCAAG
TCCAAGAAACTGAAGAGTGTGAAAGAGCTGCTGGGGATCACCATCATGGAAAGAAGCAGCTTCGAGAAGA
ATCCCATCGACTTTCTGGAAGCCAAGGGCTACAAAGAAGTGAAAAAGGACCTGATCATCAAGCTGCCTAA
GTACTCCCTGTTCGAGCTGGAAAACGGCCGGAAGAGAATGCTGGCCTCTGCCGGCGAACTGCAGAAGGGA
AACGAACTGGCCCTGCCCTCCAAATATGTGAACTTCCTGTACCTGGCCAGCCACTATGAGAAGCTGAAGG
GCTCCCCCGAGGATAATGAGCAGAAACAGCTGTTTGTGGAACAGCACAAGCACTACCTGGACGAGATCAT
CGAGCAGATCAGCGAGTTCTCCAAGAGAGTGATCCTGGCCGACGCTAATCTGGACAAAGTGCTGTCCGCC
TACAACAAGCACCGGGATAAGCCCATCAGAGAGCAGGCCGAGAATATCATCCACCTGTTTACCCTGACCA
ATCTGGGAGCCCCTGCCGCCTTCAAGTACTTTGACACCACCATCGACCGGAAGAGGTACACCAGCACCAA
AGAGGTGCTGGACGCCACCCTGATCCACCAGAGCATCACCGGCCTGTACGAGACACGGATCGACCTGTCT
CAGCTGGGAGGCGACAAGCGACCTGCCGCCACAAAGAAGGCTGGACAGGCTAAGAAGAAGAAAGATTACA
AAGACGATGACGATAAGGGATCCGGCGCAACAAACTTCTCTCTGCTGAAACAAGCCGGAGATGTCGAAGA
GAATCCTGGACCGACCGAGTACAAGCCCACGGTGCGCCTCGCCACCCGCGACGACGTCCCCAGGGCCGTA
CGCACCCTCGCCGCCGCGTTCGCCGACTACCCCGCCACGCGCCACACCGTCGATCCGGACCGCCACATCG
AGCGGGTCACCGAGCTGCAAGAACTCTTCCTCACGCGCGTCGGGCTCGACATCGGCAAGGTGTGGGTCGC
GGACGACGGCGCCGCGGTGGCGGTCTGGACCACGCCGGAGAGCGTCGAAGCGGGGGCGGTGTTCGCCGAG
ATCGGCCCGCGCATGGCCGAGTTGAGCGGTTCCCGGCTGGCCGCGCAGCAACAGATGGAAGGCCTCCTGG
CGCCGCACCGGCCCAAGGAGCCCGCGTGGTTCCTGGCCACCGTCGGAGTCTCGCCCGACCACCAGGGCAA
GGGTCTGGGCAGCGCCGTCGTGCTCCCCGGAGTGGAGGCGGCCGAGCGCGCCGGGGTGCCCGCCTTCCTG
GAGACCTCCGCGCCCCGCAACCTCCCCTTCTACGAGCGGCTCGGCTTCACCGTCACCGCCGACGTCGAGG
TGCCCGAAGGACCGCGCACCTGGTGCATGACCCGCAAGCCCGGTGCCTGAACGCGTTAAGTCGACAATCA
ACCTCTGGATTACAAAATTTGTGAAAGATTGACTGGTATTCTTAACTATGTTGCTCCTTTTACGCTATGT
GGATACGCTGCTTTAATGCCTTTGTATCATGCTATTGCTTCCCGTATGGCTTTCATTTTCTCCTCCTTGT
ATAAATCCTGGTTGCTGTCTCTTTATGAGGAGTTGTGGCCCGTTGTCAGGCAACGTGGCGTGGTGTGCAC
TGTGTTTGCTGACGCAACCCCCACTGGTTGGGGCATTGCCACCACCTGTCAGCTCCTTTCCGGGACTTTC
GCTTTCCCCCTCCCTATTGCCACGGCGGAACTCATCGCCGCCTGCCTTGCCCGCTGCTGGACAGGGGCTC
GGCTGTTGGGCACTGACAATTCCGTGGTGTTGTCGGGGAAATCATCGTCCTTTCCTTGGCTGCTCGCCTG
TGTTGCCACCTGGATTCTGCGCGGGACGTCCTTCTGCTACGTCCCTTCGGCCCTCAATCCAGCGGACCTT
CCTTCCCGCGGCCTGCTGCCGGCTCTGCGGCCTCTTCCGCGTCTTCGCCTTCGCCCTCAGACGAGTCGGA
TCTCCCTTTGGGCCGCCTCCCCGCGTCGACTTTAAGACCAATGACTTACAAGGCAGCTGTAGATCTTAGC
CACTTTTTAAAAGAAAAGGGGGGACTGGAAGGGCTAATTCACTCCCAACGAAGACAAGATCTGCTTTTTG
CTTGTACTGGGTCTCTCTGGTTAGACCAGATCTGAGCCTGGGAGCTCTCTGGCTAACTAGGGAACCCACT
GCTTAAGCCTCAATAAAGCTTGCCTTGAGTGCTTCAAGTAGTGTGTGCCCGTCTGTTGTGTGACTCTGGT
AACTAGAGATCCCTCAGACCCTTTTAGTCAGTGTGGAAAATCTCTAGCAGGGCCCGTTTAAACCCGCTGA
TCAGCCTCGACTGTGCCTTCTAGTTGCCAGCCATCTGTTGTTTGCCCCTCCCCCGTGCCTTCCTTGACCC
TGGAAGGTGCCACTCCCACTGTCCTTTCCTAATAAAATGAGGAAATTGCATCGCATTGTCTGAGTAGGTG
TCATTCTATTCTGGGGGGTGGGGTGGGGCAGGACAGCAAGGGGGAGGATTGGGAAGACAATAGCAGGCAT
GCTGGGGATGCGGTGGGCTCTATGGCTTCTGAGGCGGAAAGAACCAGCTGGGGCTCTAGGGGGTATCCCC
[124 nt withheld, positions 8681-8804]
C
[91 nt withheld, positions 8806-8896]
A
[49 nt withheld, positions 8898-8946]
CCTTTGACGTTGGAGTCCACGTTCTTT
[37 nt withheld, positions 8974-9010]
ACCCTATCTCGGTCTATTCTTTTGATTTATAAGGGATTTTGCCGATTTCGGCCTATTGGTTAAAAAATGA
GCTGATTTAACAAAAATTTAACGCGAATTAATTCTGTGGAATGTGTGTCAGTTAGGGTGTGGAAAGTCCC
CAGGCTCCCCAGCAGGCAGAAGTATGCAAAGCATGCATCTCAATTAGTCAGCAACCAGGTGTGGAAAGTC
CCCAGGCTCCCCAGCAGGCAGAAGTATGCAAAGCATGCATCTCAATTAGTCAGCAACCATAGTCCCGCCC
CTAACTCCGCCCATCCCGCCCCTAACTCCGCCCAGTTCCGCCCATTCTCCGCCCCATGGCTGACTAATTT
TTTTTATTTATGCAGAGGCCGAGGCCGCCTCTGCCTCTGAGCTATTCCAGAAGTAGTGAGGAGGCTTTTT
TGGAGGCCTAGGCTTTTGCAAAAAGCTCCCGGGAGCTTGTATATCCATTTTCGGATCTGATCAGCACGTG
TTGACAATTAATCATCGGCATAGTATATCGGCATAGTATAATACGACAAGGTGAGGAACTAAACCATGGC
CAAGTTGACCAGTGCCGTTCCGGTGCTCACCGCGCGCGACGTCGCCGGAGCGGTCGAGTTCTGGACCGAC
CGGCTCGGGTTCTCCCGGGACTTCGTGGAGGACGACTTCGCCGGTGTGGTCCGGGACGACGTGACCCTGT
TCATCAGCGCGGTCCAGGACCAGGTGGTGCCGGACAACACCCTGGCCTGGGTGTGGGTGCGCGGCCTGGA
CGAGCTGTACGCCGAGTGGTCGGAGGTCGTGTCCACGAACTTCCGGGACGCCTCCGGGCCGGCCATGACC
GAGATCGGCGAGCAGCCGTGGGGGCGGGAGTTCGCCCTGCGCGACCCGGCCGGCAACTGCGTGCACTTCG
TGGCCGAGGAGCAGGACTGACACGTGCTACGAGATTTCGATTCCACCGCCGCCTTCTATGAAAGGTTGGG
CTTCGGAATCGTTTTCCGGGACGCCGGCTGGATGATCCTCCAGCGCGGGGATCTCATGCTGGAGTTCTTC
GCCCACCCCAACTTGTTTATTGCAGCTTATAATGGTTACAAATAAAGCAATAGCATCACAAATTTCACAA
ATAAAGCATTTTTTTCACTGCATTCTAGTTGTGGTTTGTCCAAACTCATCAATGTATCTTATCATGTCTG
TATACCGTCGACCTCTAGCTAGAGCTTGGCGTAATCATGGTCATAGCTGTTTCCTGTGTGAAATTGTTAT
CCGCTCACAATTCCACACAACATACGAGCCGGAAGCATAAAGTGTAAAGCCTGGGGTGCCTAATGAGTGA
GCTAACTCACATTAATTGCGTTGCGCTCACTGCCCGCTTTCCAGTCGGGAAACCTGTCGTGCCAGCTGCA
TTAATGAATCGGCCAACGCGCGGGGAGAGGCGGTTTGCGTATTGGGCGCTCTTCCGCTTCCTCGCTCACT
GACTCGCTGCGCTCGGTCGTTCGGCTGCGGCGAGCGGTATCAGCTCACTCAAAGGCGGTAATACGGTTAT
CCACAGAATCAGGGGATAACGCAGGAAAGAACATGTGAGCAAAAGGCCAGCAAAAGGCCAGGAACCGTAA
AAAGGCCGCGTTGCTGGCGTTTTTCCATAGGCTCCGCCCCCCTGACGAGCATCACAAAAATCGACGCTCA
AGTCAGAGGTGGCGAAACCCGACAGGACTATAAAGATACCAGGCGTTTCCCCCTGGAAGCTCCCTCGTGC
GCTCTCCTGTTCCGACCCTGCCGCTTACCGGATACCTGTCCGCCTTTCTCCCTTCGGGAAGCGTGGCGCT
TTCTCATAGCTCACGCTGTAGGTATCTCAGTTCGGTGTAGGTCGTTCGCTCCAAGCTGGGCTGTGTGCAC
GAACCCCCCGTTCAGCCCGACCGCTGCGCCTTATCCGGTAACTATCGTCTTGAGTCCAACCCGGTAAGAC
ACGACTTATCGCCACTGGCAGCAGCCACTGGTAACAGGATTAGCAGAGCGAGGTATGTAGGCGGTGCTAC
AGAGTTCTTGAAGTGGTGGCCTAACTACGGCTACACTAGAAGAACAGTATTTGGTATCTGCGCTCTGCTG
AAGCCAGTTACCTTCGGAAAAAGAGTTGGTAGCTCTTGATCCGGCAAACAAACCACCGCTGGTAGCGGTG
GTTTTTTTGTTTGCAAGCAGCAGATTACGCGCAGAAAAAAAGGATCTCAAGAAGATCCTTTGATCTTTTC
TACGGGGTCTGACGCTCAGTGGAACGAAAACTCACGTTAAGGGATTTTGGTCATGAGATTATCAAAAAGG
ATCTTCACCTAGATCCTTTTAAATTAAAAATGAAGTTTTAAATCAATCTAAAGTATATATGAGTAAACTT
GGTCTGACAGTTACCAATGCTTAATCAGTGAGGCACCTATCTCAGCGATCTGTCTATTTCGTTCATCCAT
AGTTGCCTGACTCCCCGTCGTGTAGATAACTACGATACGGGAGGGCTTACCATCTGGCCCCAGTGCTGCA
ATGATACCGCGAGACCCACGCTCACCGGCTCCAGATTTATCAGCAATAAACCAGCCAGCCGGAAGGGCCG
AGCGCAGAAGTGGTCCTGCAACTTTATCCGCCTCCATCCAGTCTATTAATTGTTGCCGGGAAGCTAGAGT
AAGTAGTTCGCCAGTTAATAGTTTGCGCAACGTTGTTGCCATTGCTACAGGCATCGTGGTGTCACGCTCG
TCGTTTGGTATGGCTTCATTCAGCTCCGGTTCCCAACGATCAAGGCGAGTTACATGATCCCCCATGTTGT
GCAAAAAAGCGGTTAGCTCCTTCGGTCCTCCGATCGTTGTCAGAAGTAAGTTGGCCGCAGTGTTATCACT
CATGGTTATGGCAGCACTGCATAATTCTCTTACTGTCATGCCATCCGTAAGATGCTTTTCTGTGACTGGT
GAGTACTCAACCAAGTCATTCTGAGAATAGTGTATGCGGCGACCGAGTTGCTCTTGCCCGGCGTCAATAC
GGGATAATACCGCGCCACATAGCAGAACTTTAAAAGTGCTCATCATTGGAAAACGTTCTTCGGGGCGAAA
ACTCTCAAGGATCTTACCGCTGTTGAGATCCAGTTCGATGTAACCCACTCGTGCACCCAACTGATCTTCA
GCATCTTTTACTTTCACCAGCGTTTCTGGGTGAGCAAAAACAGGAAGGCAAAATGCCGCAAAAAAGGGAA
TAAGGGCGACACGGAAATGTTGAATACTCATACTCTTCCTTTTTCAATATTATTGAAGCATTTATCAGGG
TTATTGTCTCATGAGCGGATACATATTTGAATGTATTTAGAAAAATAAACAAATAGGGGTTCCGCGCACA
TTTCCCCGAAAAGTGCCACCTGACGTCGACGGATCGGGAGATCTCCCGATCCCCTATGGTGCACTCTCAG
TACAATCTGCTCTGATGCCGCATAGTTAAGCCAGTATCTGCTCCCTGCTTGTGTGTTGGAGGTCGCTGAG
TAGTGCGCGAGCAAAATTTAAGCTACAACAAGGCAAGGCTTGACCGACAATTGCATGAAGAATCTGCTTA
GGGTTAGGCGTTTTGCGCTGCTTCGCGATGTACGGGCCAGATATACGCGTTGACATTGATTATTGACTAG
TTATTAATAGTAATCAATTACGGGGTCATTAGTTCATAGCCCATATATGGAGTTCCGCGTTACATAACTT
ACGGTAAATGGCCCGCCTGGCTGACCGCCCAACGACCCCCGCCCATTGACGTCAATAATGACGTATGTTC
CCATAGTAACGCCAATAGGGACTTTCCATTGACGTCAATGGGTGGAGTATTTACGGTAAACTGCCCACTT
GGCAGTACATCAAGTGTATCATATGCCAAGTACGCCCCCTATTGACGTCAATGACGGTAAATGGCCCGCC
TGGCATTATGCCCAGTACATGACCTTATGGGACTTTCCTACTTGGCAGTACATCTACGTATTAGTCATCG
CTATTACCATGG
Features (pLannotate 1.2.2; 33 found; start..end, strand, type, name):
    217..397     +  LTR            5' LTR (truncated): truncated 5' long terminal repeat (LTR) from HIV-1
    444..569     +  misc_feature   HIV-1 Ψ: packaging signal of human immunodeficiency virus type 1
    553..916     +  CDS            HIV-1 gag (fragment): gag protein from human immunodeficiency virus 1; gag
   1062..1295    +  misc_feature   RRE: The Rev response element (RRE) of HIV-1 allows for Rev-dependent mRNA export from the nucleus to the cytoplasm.
   1672..1772    +  CDS            Rev (fragment): human immunodeficiency virus 1 (HIV-1) Rev protein; rev; enhances nuclear export of unspliced and incompletely spliced viral mRNAs
   1822..1939    +  misc_feature   cPPT/CTS: central polypurine tract and central termination sequence of HIV-1
   1990..2230    +  promoter       U6 promoter: RNA polymerase III promoter for human U6 snRNA
   2259..2334    +  misc_RNA       gRNA scaffold: guide RNA scaffold for the Streptococcus pyogenes CRISPR/Cas9 system
   2352..2370    +  CDS            small t antigen (fragment): SV40 (simian virus 40) small t antigen
   2396..2607    +  promoter       EF-1α core promoter: core promoter for human elongation factor EF-1α
   2632..6735    +  CDS            Cas9: Cas9 (Csn1) endonuclease from the Streptococcus pyogenes Type II CRISPR/Cas system generates RNA-guided double strand breaks in DNA
   6873..7470    +  CDS            PuroR (fragment): puromycin N-acetyltransferase; pac from Streptomyces; confers resistance to puromycin
   7486..8074    +  misc_feature   WPRE: woodchuck hepatitis virus posttranscriptional regulatory element
   8125..8144    +  misc_feature   cPPT/CTS (fragment): central polypurine tract and central termination sequence of HIV-1
   8146..8379    +  LTR            3' LTR (ΔU3): self-inactivating 3' long terminal repeat (LTR) from HIV-1
   8411..8635    +  polyA_signal   bGH poly(A) signal: bovine growth hormone polyadenylation signal
   8639..8660    +  promoter       SV40 promoter (fragment): SV40 enhancer and early promoter
   8681..9109    +  rep_origin     f1 ori (sequence partly withheld): f1 bacteriophage origin of replication; arrow indicates direction of (+) strand synthesis
   9123..9452    +  promoter       SV40 promoter: SV40 enhancer and early promoter
   9500..9547    +  promoter       EM7 promoter: synthetic bacterial promoter&nbsp
   9566..9940    +  CDS            BleoR: antibiotic-binding protein; Sh ble from Streptoalloteichus hindustanus; confers resistance to bleomycin, phleomycin, and Zeocin™
   9950..10075   +  CDS            ble (fragment): BLE_KLEPN - Experimental evidence at protein level: Swiss-Prot protein existence level 1. Binding protein with a strong affinity to the bleomycin family of antibiotics. Binds to CL990; an antimitotic-antibiotic compound. From Klebsiella pneumoniae.
  10070..10191   +  polyA_signal   SV40 poly(A) signal: SV40 polyadenylation signal
  10262..10284   -  protein_bind   lac operator (fragment): The lac repressor binds to the lac operator to inhibit transcription in E. coli. This inhibition can be relieved by adding lactose or isopropyl-β-D-thiogalactopyranoside (IPTG). lac repressor encoded by lacI
  10288..10318   -  promoter       lac promoter: promoter for the E. coli lac operon
  10333..10354   -  protein_bind   CAP binding site: CAP binding activates transcription in the presence of cAMP. E. coli catabolite activator protein
  10367..10459   -  CDS            lacI (fragment): lac repressor; lacI; The lac repressor binds to the lac operator to inhibit transcription in E. coli. This inhibition can be relieved by adding lactose or isopropyl-β-D-thiogalactopyranoside (IPTG).
  10642..11230   -  rep_origin     ori: high-copy-number ColE1/pMB1/pBR322/pUC origin of replication
  11401..12261   -  CDS            AmpR: β-lactamase; bla; confers resistance to ampicillin, carbenicillin, and related antibiotics
  12262..12366   -  promoter       AmpR promoter: bla
  12425..12477   -  misc_feature   bom (fragment): basis of mobility region from pBR322
  12632..13011   +  enhancer       CMV enhancer: human cytomegalovirus immediate early enhancer
  13012..199     +  promoter       CMV promoter (across the origin): human cytomegalovirus (CMV) immediate early promoter
