[The description below was written by a language model from this plasmid's Addgene catalogue record and pLannotate feature annotations shown in this document.]
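Description:
LENTICRISPR-TPI1_sgRNA2 is a 13,012 nt all-in-one lentiviral CRISPR/Cas9 knockout plasmid built on the lentiCRISPR v2 backbone, carrying a single guide RNA against human TPI1, the gene for triosephosphate isomerase. The guide was cloned through the backbone's BsmBI sites, which places it between the human U6 RNA polymerase III promoter and the Streptococcus pyogenes gRNA scaffold. Downstream, an EF-1α core promoter drives the S. pyogenes Cas9 coding sequence, followed by a puromycin N-acetyltransferase gene for selecting transduced mammalian cells. The feature table does not annotate the element linking Cas9 to PuroR. A WPRE follows this cassette and enhances expression of the transcript.

The viral framework is HIV-1 derived. A CMV enhancer/promoter fused to a truncated 5' LTR drives genomic RNA production in packaging cells, and the Ψ packaging signal with an adjacent gag fragment, the RRE and the cPPT/CTS support encapsidation, Rev-dependent nuclear export and nuclear import of the vector genome. The ΔU3 3' LTR makes the integrated provirus self-inactivating, so expression depends on the internal U6 and EF-1α promoters. Packaging functions are not encoded and must be supplied in trans.

Outside the LTRs, the backbone carries a bGH poly(A) signal, an f1 origin, an SV40/EM7-driven bleomycin/Zeocin resistance cassette, a high-copy ColE1/pUC-type origin and AmpR for ampicillin selection in E. coli. The construct is intended for producing lentivirus that stably delivers Cas9 and the guide to disrupt TPI1 in human cells. It was deposited with a study of how cells balance energy metabolism between glycolysis and oxidative phosphorylation.
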