Addgene plasmid #201627: LENTICRISPR-TPI1_sgRNA2
Purpose: CRISPR/Cas9-mediated gene knock-out
Depositing lab: Alexis Jourdain & Vamsi Mootha. Depositing organization: Broad Institute. Publication: Loss of LUC7L2 and U1 snRNP subunits shifts energy metabolism from glycolysis to OXPHOS. Jourdain AA, Begg BE, Mick E, Shah H, Calvo SE, Skinner OS, Sharma R, Blue SM, Yeo GW, Burge CB, Mootha VK. Mol Cell. 2021 May 6;81(9):1905-1919.e12. doi: 10.1016/j.molcel.2021.02.033. Epub 2021 Apr 13. PubMed 33852893.
Backbone
  Vector backbone: lentiCRISPR v2
  Backbone manufacturer: Feng Zhang, Addgene #52961
  Vector type: Lentiviral, CRISPR
  Selectable markers: Puromycin
Growth in bacteria
  Bacterial resistance: Ampicillin, 100 μg/mL
  Growth temperature: 37°C
  Growth strain: NEB Stable
  Copy number: High Copy
Gene/Insert
  Gene/Insert name: TPI1
  gRNA/shRNA sequence: GTGCCCCAGGACCACCCACG
  Species: H. sapiens (human)
  Entrez Gene: TPI1 (a.k.a. HEL-S-49, TIM, TPI, TPID)
  Cloning method: Restriction Enzyme; 5′ cloning site BsmBI (unknown if destroyed); 3′ cloning site BsmBI (unknown if destroyed)
Terms and licenses: Academic/Nonprofit Terms; Industry Terms: Not Available to Industry
How to cite: LENTICRISPR-TPI1_sgRNA2 was a gift from Alexis Jourdain & Vamsi Mootha (Addgene plasmid # 201627 ; http://n2t.net/addgene:201627 ; RRID:Addgene_201627)
